Addgene plasmid #136295: ABE8.8-d
Purpose: expresses ABE8.8-d in mammalian cells
Depositing lab: Nicole Gaudelli. Depositing organization: Beam Therapeutics. Publication: Directed evolution of adenine base editors with increased activity and therapeutic application. Gaudelli NM, Lam DK, Rees HA, Sola-Esteves NM, Barrera LA, Born DA, Edwards A, Gehrke JM, Lee SJ, Liquori AJ, Murray R, Packer MS, Rinaldi C, Slaymaker IM, Yen J, Young LE, Ciaramella G. Nat Biotechnol. 2020 Apr 13. pii: 10.1038/s41587-020-0491-6. doi: 10.1038/s41587-020-0491-6. PubMed 32284586.
Backbone
  Vector backbone: pBR322, beta-lactamase maintenance, CMV promoter
  Backbone manufacturer: none
  Backbone size w/o insert (bp): 3400
  Total vector size (bp): 8760
  Modifications to backbone: none
  Vector type: Mammalian Expression
Growth in bacteria
  Bacterial resistance: Ampicillin, 100 μg/mL
  Growth temperature: 37°C
  Growth strain: NEB Stable
  Copy number: High Copy
Gene/Insert
  Gene/Insert name: ABE8.8-d
  Insert size (bp): 5300
  Mutation: D10A in S. pyogenes Cas9, TadA mutations described in manuscript
  Tag / fusion protein: C-terminal BPNLS (C terminal on insert)
  Cloning method: Ligation Independent Cloning
  Sequencing primers: 5′ T7; 3′ M13R
Terms and licenses: Academic/Nonprofit Terms; Industry Terms: Not Available to Industry
Depositor comments: Please visit https://www.biorxiv.org/content/10.1101/2020.03.13.990630v1 for bioRxiv preprint.
How to cite: ABE8.8-d was a gift from Nicole Gaudelli (Addgene plasmid # 136295 ; http://n2t.net/addgene:136295 ; RRID:Addgene_136295)
