[The description below was written by a language model from this plasmid's Addgene catalogue record and pLannotate feature annotations shown in this document.]
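Description:
ABE8.8-d is an 8,760 bp mammalian expression plasmid encoding an eighth-generation adenine base editor under the human cytomegalovirus immediate-early enhancer and promoter. The backbone is described as pBR322-derived. It carries a high-copy ColE1/pMB1-type origin and a β-lactamase gene with its own promoter, so it is propagated in E. coli under ampicillin selection. Remnants of cloning-vector sequence (lac promoter/operator, CAP site, a lacI fragment, short MCS and SV40 promoter fragments, and a partial bom region) are also annotated but do not appear to have a functional role. No mammalian selection marker is recorded.

The roughly 5.3 kb insert is a single open reading frame. Two adenosine deaminase domains lie in tandem at the N-terminus, one annotated as wild-type E. coli TadA and the other as an evolved TadA*. These are followed by Streptococcus pyogenes Cas9 carrying the D10A mutation, and a bipartite nuclear localisation signal sits at the C-terminus. The annotation software labels the second deaminase as TadA*(7.10) and the N-terminal Cas9 segment as "dCas9", but these are closest-match labels. The record states only D10A in Cas9, consistent with a nickase, and refers to the associated manuscript for the specific TadA mutations that define the 8.8 variant. The "-d" suffix fits the two-deaminase architecture seen in the feature table. A bGH polyadenylation signal terminates the transcript, and a T7 promoter between the CMV promoter and the coding sequence serves as a sequencing primer site and could support in vitro transcription.

The plasmid is intended to express the editor in mammalian cells, where a separately supplied guide RNA (none is encoded here) would direct targeted A•T-to-G•C conversion without double-strand breaks.
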