Features (pLannotate 1.2.2; 18 found; start..end, strand, type, name):
     58..437     +  enhancer       CMV enhancer: human cytomegalovirus immediate early enhancer
    438..641     +  promoter       CMV promoter: human cytomegalovirus (CMV) immediate early promoter
    683..701     +  promoter       T7 promoter: promoter for bacteriophage T7 RNA polymerase
    715..1215    +  CDS            TadA: tRNA adenosine deaminase from E. coli
   1312..1809    +  CDS            TadA*(7.10): DNA adenosine deaminase evolved from the E. coli tRNA adenosine deaminase TadA (Gaudelli et al., 2017)
   1906..3507    +  CDS            dCas9(N): N-terminal portion of catalytically inactive Streptococcus pyogenes dCas9 carrying the D10A mutation (Zetsche et al., 2015)
   3508..6002    +  CDS            Cas9(C) (fragment): C-terminal portion of Streptococcus pyogenes Cas9 (Zetsche et al., 2015)
   6127..6351    +  polyA_signal   bGH poly(A) signal: bovine growth hormone polyadenylation signal
   6355..6376    +  promoter       SV40 promoter (fragment): SV40 enhancer and early promoter
   6381..6397    +  misc_feature   MCS (fragment): pBluescript multiple cloning site
   6446..6462    -  protein_bind   lac operator: The lac repressor binds to the lac operator to inhibit transcription in E. coli. This inhibition can be relieved by adding lactose or isopropyl-β-D-thiogalactopyranoside (IPTG). lac repressor encoded by lacI
   6470..6500    -  promoter       lac promoter: promoter for the E. coli lac operon
   6515..6536    -  protein_bind   CAP binding site: CAP binding activates transcription in the presence of cAMP. E. coli catabolite activator protein
   6549..6641    -  CDS            lacI (fragment): lac repressor; lacI; The lac repressor binds to the lac operator to inhibit transcription in E. coli. This inhibition can be relieved by adding lactose or isopropyl-β-D-thiogalactopyranoside (IPTG).
   6824..7412    -  rep_origin     ori: high-copy-number ColE1/pMB1/pBR322/pUC origin of replication
   7583..8443    -  CDS            AmpR: β-lactamase; bla; confers resistance to ampicillin, carbenicillin, and related antibiotics
   8444..8548    -  promoter       AmpR promoter: bla
   8619..8663    -  misc_feature   bom (fragment): basis of mobility region from pBR322
>Addgene plasmid #136295 | ABE8.8-d | addgene full sequence | sequence record 269916 | Addgene NGS Result
TGCTTAGGGTTAGGCGTTTTGCGCTGCTTCGCGATGTACGGGCCAGATATACGCGTTGACATTGATTATT
GACTAGTTATTAATAGTAATCAATTACGGGGTCATTAGTTCATAGCCCATATATGGAGTTCCGCGTTACA
TAACTTACGGTAAATGGCCCGCCTGGCTGACCGCCCAACGACCCCCGCCCATTGACGTCAATAATGACGT
ATGTTCCCATAGTAACGCCAATAGGGACTTTCCATTGACGTCAATGGGTGGAGTATTTACGGTAAACTGC
CCACTTGGCAGTACATCAAGTGTATCATATGCCAAGTACGCCCCCTATTGACGTCAATGACGGTAAATGG
CCCGCCTGGCATTATGCCCAGTACATGACCTTATGGGACTTTCCTACTTGGCAGTACATCTACGTATTAG
TCATCGCTATTACCATGGTGATGCGGTTTTGGCAGTACATCAATGGGCGTGGATAGCGGTTTGACTCACG
GGGATTTCCAAGTCTCCACCCCATTGACGTCAATGGGAGTTTGTTTTGGCACCAAAATCAACGGGACTTT
CCAAAATGTCGTAACAACTCCGCCCCATTGACGCAAATGGGCGGTAGGCGTGTACGGTGGGAGGTCTATA
TAAGCAGAGCTGGTTTAGTGAACCGTCAGATCCGCTAGAGATCCGCGGCCGCTAATACGACTCACTATAG
GGAGAGCCGCCACCATGTCCGAAGTCGAGTTTTCCCATGAGTACTGGATGAGACACGCATTGACTCTCGC
AAAGAGGGCTTGGGATGAACGCGAGGTGCCCGTGGGGGCAGTACTCGTGCATAACAATCGCGTAATCGGC
GAAGGTTGGAATAGGCCGATCGGACGCCACGACCCCACTGCACATGCGGAAATCATGGCCCTTCGACAGG
GAGGGCTTGTGATGCAGAATTATCGACTTATCGATGCGACGCTGTACGTCACGCTTGAACCTTGCGTAAT
GTGCGCGGGAGCTATGATTCACTCCCGCATTGGACGAGTTGTATTCGGTGCCCGCGACGCCAAGACGGGT
GCCGCAGGTTCACTGATGGACGTGCTGCATCACCCAGGCATGAACCACCGGGTAGAAATCACAGAAGGCA
TATTGGCGGACGAATGTGCGGCGCTGTTGTCCGACTTTTTTCGCATGCGGAGGCAGGAGATCAAGGCCCA
GAAAAAAGCACAATCCTCTACTGACTCTGGTGGTTCTTCTGGTGGTTCTAGCGGCAGCGAGACTCCCGGG
ACCTCAGAGTCCGCCACACCCGAAAGTTCTGGTGGTTCTTCTGGTGGTTCTTCCGAAGTCGAGTTTTCCC
ATGAGTACTGGATGAGACACGCATTGACTCTCGCAAAGAGGGCTCGAGATGAACGCGAGGTGCCCGTGGG
GGCAGTACTCGTGCTCAACAATCGCGTAATCGGCGAAGGTTGGAATAGGGCAATCGGACTCCACGACCCC
ACTGCACATGCGGAAATCATGGCCCTTCGACAGGGAGGGCTTGTGATGCAGAATTATCGACTTATCGATG
CGACGCTGTACGTCACGTTTGAACCTTGCGTAATGTGCGCGGGAGCTATGATTCACTCCCGCATTGGACG
AGTTGTATTCGGTGTTCGCAACGCCAAGACGGGTGCCGCAGGTTCACTGATGGACGTGCTGCATCATCCA
GGCATGAACCACCGGGTAGAAATCACAGAAGGCATATTGGCGGACGAATGTGCGGCGCTGTTGTGTCGTT
TTTTTCGCATGCCCAGGCGGGTCTTTAACGCCCAGAAAAAAGCACAATCCTCTACTGACTCTGGTGGTTC
TTCTGGTGGTTCTAGCGGCAGCGAGACTCCCGGGACCTCAGAGTCCGCCACACCCGAAAGTTCTGGTGGT
TCTTCTGGTGGTTCTGACAAGAAGTACAGCATCGGCCTGGCCATCGGCACCAACTCTGTGGGCTGGGCCG
TGATCACCGACGAGTACAAGGTGCCCAGCAAGAAATTCAAGGTGCTGGGCAACACCGACCGGCACAGCAT
CAAGAAGAACCTGATCGGAGCCCTGCTGTTCGACAGCGGCGAAACAGCCGAGGCCACCCGGCTGAAGAGA
ACCGCCAGAAGAAGATACACCAGACGGAAGAACCGGATCTGCTATCTGCAAGAGATCTTCAGCAACGAGA
TGGCCAAGGTGGACGACAGCTTCTTCCACAGACTGGAAGAGTCCTTCCTGGTGGAAGAGGATAAGAAGCA
CGAGCGGCACCCCATCTTCGGCAACATCGTGGACGAGGTGGCCTACCACGAGAAGTACCCCACCATCTAC
CACCTGAGAAAGAAACTGGTGGACAGCACCGACAAGGCCGACCTGCGGCTGATCTATCTGGCCCTGGCCC
ACATGATCAAGTTCCGGGGCCACTTCCTGATCGAGGGCGACCTGAACCCCGACAACAGCGACGTGGACAA
GCTGTTCATCCAGCTGGTGCAGACCTACAACCAGCTGTTCGAGGAAAACCCCATCAACGCCAGCGGCGTG
GACGCCAAGGCCATCCTGTCTGCCAGACTGAGCAAGAGCAGACGGCTGGAAAATCTGATCGCCCAGCTGC
CCGGCGAGAAGAAGAATGGCCTGTTCGGAAACCTGATTGCCCTGAGCCTGGGCCTGACCCCCAACTTCAA
GAGCAACTTCGACCTGGCCGAGGATGCCAAACTGCAGCTGAGCAAGGACACCTACGACGACGACCTGGAC
AACCTGCTGGCCCAGATCGGCGACCAGTACGCCGACCTGTTTCTGGCCGCCAAGAACCTGTCCGACGCCA
TCCTGCTGAGCGACATCCTGAGAGTGAACACCGAGATCACCAAGGCCCCCCTGAGCGCCTCTATGATCAA
GAGATACGACGAGCACCACCAGGACCTGACCCTGCTGAAAGCTCTCGTGCGGCAGCAGCTGCCTGAGAAG
TACAAAGAGATTTTCTTCGACCAGAGCAAGAACGGCTACGCCGGCTACATTGACGGCGGAGCCAGCCAGG
AAGAGTTCTACAAGTTCATCAAGCCCATCCTGGAAAAGATGGACGGCACCGAGGAACTGCTCGTGAAGCT
GAACAGAGAGGACCTGCTGCGGAAGCAGCGGACCTTCGACAACGGCAGCATCCCCCACCAGATCCACCTG
GGAGAGCTGCACGCCATTCTGCGGCGGCAGGAAGATTTTTACCCATTCCTGAAGGACAACCGGGAAAAGA
TCGAGAAGATCCTGACCTTCCGCATCCCCTACTACGTGGGCCCTCTGGCCAGGGGAAACAGCAGATTCGC
CTGGATGACCAGAAAGAGCGAGGAAACCATCACCCCCTGGAACTTCGAGGAAGTGGTGGACAAGGGCGCT
TCCGCCCAGAGCTTCATCGAGCGGATGACCAACTTCGATAAGAACCTGCCCAACGAGAAGGTGCTGCCCA
AGCACAGCCTGCTGTACGAGTACTTCACCGTGTATAACGAGCTGACCAAAGTGAAATACGTGACCGAGGG
AATGAGAAAGCCCGCCTTCCTGAGCGGCGAGCAGAAAAAGGCCATCGTGGACCTGCTGTTCAAGACCAAC
CGGAAAGTGACCGTGAAGCAGCTGAAAGAGGACTACTTCAAGAAAATCGAGTGCTTCGACTCCGTGGAAA
TCTCCGGCGTGGAAGATCGGTTCAACGCCTCCCTGGGCACATACCACGATCTGCTGAAAATTATCAAGGA
CAAGGACTTCCTGGACAATGAGGAAAACGAGGACATTCTGGAAGATATCGTGCTGACCCTGACACTGTTT
GAGGACAGAGAGATGATCGAGGAACGGCTGAAAACCTATGCCCACCTGTTCGACGACAAAGTGATGAAGC
AGCTGAAGCGGCGGAGATACACCGGCTGGGGCAGGCTGAGCCGGAAGCTGATCAACGGCATCCGGGACAA
GCAGTCCGGCAAGACAATCCTGGATTTCCTGAAGTCCGACGGCTTCGCCAACAGAAACTTCATGCAGCTG
ATCCACGACGACAGCCTGACCTTTAAAGAGGACATCCAGAAAGCCCAGGTGTCCGGCCAGGGCGATAGCC
TGCACGAGCACATTGCCAATCTGGCCGGCAGCCCCGCCATTAAGAAGGGCATCCTGCAGACAGTGAAGGT
GGTGGACGAGCTCGTGAAAGTGATGGGCCGGCACAAGCCCGAGAACATCGTGATCGAAATGGCCAGAGAG
AACCAGACCACCCAGAAGGGACAGAAGAACAGCCGCGAGAGAATGAAGCGGATCGAAGAGGGCATCAAAG
AGCTGGGCAGCCAGATCCTGAAAGAACACCCCGTGGAAAACACCCAGCTGCAGAACGAGAAGCTGTACCT
GTACTACCTGCAGAATGGGCGGGATATGTACGTGGACCAGGAACTGGACATCAACCGGCTGTCCGACTAC
GATGTGGACCATATCGTGCCTCAGAGCTTTCTGAAGGACGACTCCATCGACAACAAGGTGCTGACCAGAA
GCGACAAGAACCGGGGCAAGAGCGACAACGTGCCCTCCGAAGAGGTCGTGAAGAAGATGAAGAACTACTG
GCGGCAGCTGCTGAACGCCAAGCTGATTACCCAGAGAAAGTTCGACAATCTGACCAAGGCCGAGAGAGGC
GGCCTGAGCGAACTGGATAAGGCCGGCTTCATCAAGAGACAGCTGGTGGAAACCCGGCAGATCACAAAGC
ACGTGGCACAGATCCTGGACTCCCGGATGAACACTAAGTACGACGAGAATGACAAGCTGATCCGGGAAGT
GAAAGTGATCACCCTGAAGTCCAAGCTGGTGTCCGATTTCCGGAAGGATTTCCAGTTTTACAAAGTGCGC
GAGATCAACAACTACCACCACGCCCACGACGCCTACCTGAACGCCGTCGTGGGAACCGCCCTGATCAAAA
AGTACCCTAAGCTGGAAAGCGAGTTCGTGTACGGCGACTACAAGGTGTACGACGTGCGGAAGATGATCGC
CAAGAGCGAGCAGGAAATCGGCAAGGCTACCGCCAAGTACTTCTTCTACAGCAACATCATGAACTTTTTC
AAGACCGAGATTACCCTGGCCAACGGCGAGATCCGGAAGCGGCCTCTGATCGAGACAAACGGCGAAACCG
GGGAGATCGTGTGGGATAAGGGCCGGGATTTTGCCACCGTGCGGAAAGTGCTGAGCATGCCCCAAGTGAA
TATCGTGAAAAAGACCGAGGTGCAGACAGGCGGCTTCAGCAAAGAGTCTATCCTGCCCAAGAGGAACAGC
GATAAGCTGATCGCCAGAAAGAAGGACTGGGACCCTAAGAAGTACGGCGGCTTCGACAGCCCCACCGTGG
CCTATTCTGTGCTGGTGGTGGCCAAAGTGGAAAAGGGCAAGTCCAAGAAACTGAAGAGTGTGAAAGAGCT
GCTGGGGATCACCATCATGGAAAGAAGCAGCTTCGAGAAGAATCCCATCGACTTTCTGGAAGCCAAGGGC
TACAAAGAAGTGAAAAAGGACCTGATCATCAAGCTGCCTAAGTACTCCCTGTTCGAGCTGGAAAACGGCC
GGAAGAGAATGCTGGCCTCTGCCGGCGAACTGCAGAAGGGAAACGAACTGGCCCTGCCCTCCAAATATGT
GAACTTCCTGTACCTGGCCAGCCACTATGAGAAGCTGAAGGGCTCCCCCGAGGATAATGAGCAGAAACAG
CTGTTTGTGGAACAGCACAAGCACTACCTGGACGAGATCATCGAGCAGATCAGCGAGTTCTCCAAGAGAG
TGATCCTGGCCGACGCTAATCTGGACAAAGTGCTGTCCGCCTACAACAAGCACCGGGATAAGCCCATCAG
AGAGCAGGCCGAGAATATCATCCACCTGTTTACCCTGACCAATCTGGGAGCCCCTGCCGCCTTCAAGTAC
TTTGACACCACCATCGACCGGAAGAGGTACACCAGCACCAAAGAGGTGCTGGACGCCACCCTGATCCACC
AGAGCATCACCGGCCTGTACGAGACACGGATCGACCTGTCTCAGCTGGGAGGTGACGAGGGAGCTGATAA
GCGCACCGCCGATGGTTCCGAGTTCGAAAGCCCCAAGAAGAAGAGGAAAGTCTAACCGGTCATCATCACC
ATCACCATTGAGTTTAAACCCGCTGATCAGCCTCGACTGTGCCTTCTAGTTGCCAGCCATCTGTTGTTTG
CCCCTCCCCCGTGCCTTCCTTGACCCTGGAAGGTGCCACTCCCACTGTCCTTTCCTAATAAAATGAGGAA
ATTGCATCGCATTGTCTGAGTAGGTGTCATTCTATTCTGGGGGGTGGGGTGGGGCAGGACAGCAAGGGGG
AGGATTGGGAAGACAATAGCAGGCATGCTGGGGATGCGGTGGGCTCTATGGCTTCTGAGGCGGAAAGAAC
CAGCTGGGGCTCGATACCGTCGACCTCTAGCTAGAGCTTGGCGTAATCATGGTCATAGCTGTTTCCTGTG
TGAAATTGTTATCCGCTCACAATTCCACACAACATACGAGCCGGAAGCATAAAGTGTAAAGCCTAGGGTG
CCTAATGAGTGAGCTAACTCACATTAATTGCGTTGCGCTCACTGCCCGCTTTCCAGTCGGGAAACCTGTC
GTGCCAGCTGCATTAATGAATCGGCCAACGCGCGGGGAGAGGCGGTTTGCGTATTGGGCGCTCTTCCGCT
TCCTCGCTCACTGACTCGCTGCGCTCGGTCGTTCGGCTGCGGCGAGCGGTATCAGCTCACTCAAAGGCGG
TAATACGGTTATCCACAGAATCAGGGGATAACGCAGGAAAGAACATGTGAGCAAAAGGCCAGCAAAAGGC
CAGGAACCGTAAAAAGGCCGCGTTGCTGGCGTTTTTCCATAGGCTCCGCCCCCCTGACGAGCATCACAAA
AATCGACGCTCAAGTCAGAGGTGGCGAAACCCGACAGGACTATAAAGATACCAGGCGTTTCCCCCTGGAA
GCTCCCTCGTGCGCTCTCCTGTTCCGACCCTGCCGCTTACCGGATACCTGTCCGCCTTTCTCCCTTCGGG
AAGCGTGGCGCTTTCTCATAGCTCACGCTGTAGGTATCTCAGTTCGGTGTAGGTCGTTCGCTCCAAGCTG
GGCTGTGTGCACGAACCCCCCGTTCAGCCCGACCGCTGCGCCTTATCCGGTAACTATCGTCTTGAGTCCA
ACCCGGTAAGACACGACTTATCGCCACTGGCAGCAGCCACTGGTAACAGGATTAGCAGAGCGAGGTATGT
AGGCGGTGCTACAGAGTTCTTGAAGTGGTGGCCTAACTACGGCTACACTAGAAGAACAGTATTTGGTATC
TGCGCTCTGCTGAAGCCAGTTACCTTCGGAAAAAGAGTTGGTAGCTCTTGATCCGGCAAACAAACCACCG
CTGGTAGCGGTGGTTTTTTTGTTTGCAAGCAGCAGATTACGCGCAGAAAAAAAGGATCTCAAGAAGATCC
TTTGATCTTTTCTACGGGGTCTGACGCTCAGTGGAACGAAAACTCACGTTAAGGGATTTTGGTCATGAGA
TTATCAAAAAGGATCTTCACCTAGATCCTTTTAAATTAAAAATGAAGTTTTAAATCAATCTAAAGTATAT
ATGAGTAAACTTGGTCTGACAGTTACCAATGCTTAATCAGTGAGGCACCTATCTCAGCGATCTGTCTATT
TCGTTCATCCATAGTTGCCTGACTCCCCGTCGTGTAGATAACTACGATACGGGAGGGCTTACCATCTGGC
CCCAGTGCTGCAATGATACCGCGAGACCCACGCTCACCGGCTCCAGATTTATCAGCAATAAACCAGCCAG
CCGGAAGGGCCGAGCGCAGAAGTGGTCCTGCAACTTTATCCGCCTCCATCCAGTCTATTAATTGTTGCCG
GGAAGCTAGAGTAAGTAGTTCGCCAGTTAATAGTTTGCGCAACGTTGTTGCCATTGCTACAGGCATCGTG
GTGTCACGCTCGTCGTTTGGTATGGCTTCATTCAGCTCCGGTTCCCAACGATCAAGGCGAGTTACATGAT
CCCCCATGTTGTGCAAAAAAGCGGTTAGCTCCTTCGGTCCTCCGATCGTTGTCAGAAGTAAGTTGGCCGC
AGTGTTATCACTCATGGTTATGGCAGCACTGCATAATTCTCTTACTGTCATGCCATCCGTAAGATGCTTT
TCTGTGACTGGTGAGTACTCAACCAAGTCATTCTGAGAATAGTGTATGCGGCGACCGAGTTGCTCTTGCC
CGGCGTCAATACGGGATAATACCGCGCCACATAGCAGAACTTTAAAAGTGCTCATCATTGGAAAACGTTC
TTCGGGGCGAAAACTCTCAAGGATCTTACCGCTGTTGAGATCCAGTTCGATGTAACCCACTCGTGCACCC
AACTGATCTTCAGCATCTTTTACTTTCACCAGCGTTTCTGGGTGAGCAAAAACAGGAAGGCAAAATGCCG
CAAAAAAGGGAATAAGGGCGACACGGAAATGTTGAATACTCATACTCTTCCTTTTTCAATATTATTGAAG
CATTTATCAGGGTTATTGTCTCATGAGCGGATACATATTTGAATGTATTTAGAAAAATAAACAAATAGGG
GTTCCGCGCACATTTCCCCGAAAAGTGCCACCTGACGTCGACGGATCGGGAGATCGATCTCCCGATCCCC
TAGGGTCGACTCTCAGTACAATCTGCTCTGATGCCGCATAGTTAAGCCAGTATCTGCTCCCTGCTTGTGT
GTTGGAGGTCGCTGAGTAGTGCGCGAGCAAAATTTAAGCTACAACAAGGCAAGGCTTGACCGACAATTGC
ATGAAGAATC
